>Addgene plasmid #26859 | gstops | addgene partial sequence | sequence record 33105 | 26859 with pCasper-F
CAGATCCGCGGCCGCTCTAGGCGATTAGTGTTATGTAATGTTTTTCTGGTAATTACAACTTTTGTCCTTC
GTTTTTATATCTGAACTGCTGGCACTTTACCCATTTTCACATATTATCTTGGCTCTGCGTTTCTGCGAAA
CTCTCTCAGCATCGTCACCTACTAACAAGGACCTATTGTGGTCGGGGTTGAGACTTGCTCTTATTCCCTA
TGGTCGCCGCTCATTTCGTTTTAAATTTAATTAAAGAAAACTTTTTCCTACTGCTGCTGCAAGTTTTTGG
AAAGTAATTGTGGCAACTTTCGGTTGGTTTTTGCAGCTACATTCCGTTGCGGTTGGCAACTTTTCGGGGT
GTTGATGATGGGACGTTGGCTGGCGAAAGTTTATTAGCGCAATGAAGTGCCTTTCTAATACGCTGCAAGG
CCCGATAAATTCTGTTACGAACTCAGATTATACATTTATTTGCTAGATAAACTCCTTACAAATTCTACAA
TTCTAAATTCTTTGTTTTGGTCCTTGTTTTTTCAGCAAATCACCATAGGCATCCATTCCGGCGAAGTGGT
GACTGGAGTGATCGGCAACCGAGTGCCACGCTACTGTCTGTTCGGAAATACTGTCAATCTCACCAGCCGG
ACGGAGACCACTGGCGTTCCGGGGCGCATCAACGTCAGCGAAGAAACCTATCGGTGAGTGCTGGTGTTTG
TACTGGGTGTTTTTTGCTATCTGGGCTCGCCGGGCAAGGAAATTGGCGGAAAATCGGGATCGAAATCGGG
TGGACAGGCCGCCACGTAGGCCTCTACCGCAGCCTTTTTGGCCTCCTCCGTATACGCTCCATCGCCGGTG
GCCATGAAAGCCGCCAATGCGGCCTTTTCCGGATCCGTGACAGCCTGCAGGAGCTGCGCTTGATTCTCAC
TCTCGTCCTCGCTCTCCCCTGCACTGC
