[The description below was written by a language model from this plasmid's Addgene catalogue record.]
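Description:
gstops is a Drosophila transformation plasmid built on the pCaspeR4 backbone (7,855 bp without insert) and catalogued as an insect expression vector. pCaspeR4 is a standard P-element vector: P-element ends flank a mini-white eye-colour marker and a polylinker, so that cloned DNA can be integrated into the fly genome by transposase-mediated germline transformation, with transformants recognised by rescue of eye pigmentation in a white mutant background. These backbone features come from general knowledge of pCaspeR4. No feature table accompanies the record to confirm them for this construct. In bacteria the plasmid is maintained at high copy and selected with ampicillin.

The insert is the D. melanogaster gene stops (Slow Termination of Phototransduction, CG31006), which encodes a SOCS box protein, cloned by restriction digestion between SmaI at the 5′ end and SacII at the 3′ end. It is not recorded whether either site survived cloning. pCaspeR4 has no promoter of its own driving the polylinker, and the record names no promoter, tag or reporter. The "g" prefix in the name suggests a genomic fragment expressed from its own regulatory sequences, but this is not stated, and neither the insert size nor its boundaries are given.

The associated study reports that STOPS is required for phototransduction through its effects on phospholipase C. A construct of this type would typically be used to generate transgenic flies carrying a wild-type copy of stops, for example to test rescue of mutant phenotypes in photoreceptors, although the record does not spell out the intended use.
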