Addgene plasmid #26859: gstops
Depositing lab: Craig Montell. Depositing organization: Johns Hopkins University and School of Medicine. Publication: The SOCS box protein STOPS is required for phototransduction through its effects on phospholipase C. Wang T, Wang X, Xie Q, Montell C. Neuron. 2008 Jan 10. 57(1):56-68. 10.1016/j.neuron.2007.11.020 PubMed 18184564.
Backbone
  Vector backbone: pCaspeR4
  Backbone size w/o insert (bp): 7855
  Vector type: Insect Expression
Growth in bacteria
  Bacterial resistance: Ampicillin, 100 μg/mL
  Growth temperature: 37°C
  Growth strain: DH5alpha
  Copy number: High Copy
Gene/Insert
  Gene/Insert name: Slow Termination of Phototransduction (alt names: STOPS; CG31006)
  Species: D. melanogaster (fly)
  GenBank ID: CG31006
  Entrez Gene: stops (a.k.a. CG15557, CG15558, CG15559, CG31006, Dmel\CG31006, su(rdgB)69)
  Cloning method: Restriction Enzyme; 5′ cloning site SmaI (unknown if destroyed); 3′ cloning site SacII (unknown if destroyed)
  Sequencing primers: 5′ n/a
Terms and licenses: Academic/Nonprofit Terms; Industry Terms: Not Available to Industry
How to cite: gstops was a gift from Craig Montell (Addgene plasmid # 26859 ; http://n2t.net/addgene:26859 ; RRID:Addgene_26859)
